Addgene plasmid #160444: pSB1C3-J23110-B0034-mRFP1_Orange
Purpose: BioBrick pSB1C3 plasmid that constitutively overexpresses mRFP1_Orange chromoprotein in E. coli
Depositing lab: Anthony Forster. Depositing organization: Uppsala University. Publication: Overcoming chromoprotein limitations by engineering a red fluorescent protein. Bao L, Menon PNK, Liljeruhm J, Forster AC. Anal Biochem. 2020 Sep 3:113936. doi: 10.1016/j.ab.2020.113936. PubMed 32891596.
Backbone
  Vector backbone: BioBrick pSB1C3 vector
  Backbone manufacturer: iGEM Registry
  Modifications to backbone: BioBrick sites removed
  Vector type: Synthetic Biology
Growth in bacteria
  Bacterial resistance: Chloramphenicol, 25 μg/mL
  Growth temperature: 37°C
  Growth strain: DH5alpha
  Copy number: High Copy
Gene/Insert
  Gene/Insert name: promoter, RBS, mRFP1E_Orange
  Species: Synthetic
  Insert size (bp): 810
  Mutation: BioBrick sites removed
Terms and licenses: Academic/Nonprofit Terms; Industry Terms: Not Available to Industry
How to cite: pSB1C3-J23110-B0034-mRFP1_Orange was a gift from Anthony Forster (Addgene plasmid # 160444 ; http://n2t.net/addgene:160444 ; RRID:Addgene_160444)
