[The description below was written by a language model from this plasmid's Addgene catalogue record and pLannotate feature annotations shown in this document.]
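Description:
pSB1C3-J23110-B0034-mRFP1_Orange is a small (about 2.8 kb) synthetic-biology plasmid built on the iGEM Registry BioBrick vector pSB1C3 and intended for constitutive overexpression of a coloured protein in E. coli. It replicates from a high-copy ColE1/pUC-type origin and is selected with chloramphenicol through a cat (chloramphenicol acetyltransferase) gene driven by its own cat promoter and followed by the phage lambda t0 terminator. Additional terminators, including a his operon terminator just downstream of the cloning region and a putative bacterial terminator near the end of the sequence, insulate the insert from the rest of the backbone.

The roughly 810 bp synthetic insert consists of a constitutive Anderson-family promoter, named J23110 in the construct title, the B0034 ribosome binding site, and the mRFP1_Orange coding sequence. The automated annotation labels the promoter as a fragment of J23119, which probably reflects the close similarity of the family members rather than a different part. It does not annotate the RBS separately. The open reading frame is matched to mRFP1-Q66C, a variant of the monomeric Discosoma-derived red fluorescent protein mRFP1. This match indicates an engineered mRFP1 derivative, but the record does not list the exact substitutions in the Orange variant. The catalogue entry states that BioBrick sites were removed, most plausibly meaning restriction sites internal to the insert, since a BioBrick prefix and suffix are still annotated flanking the cassette. According to the record, the plasmid belongs to work engineering mRFP1 to overcome limitations of chromoproteins, and it serves as a visible colour reporter in bacteria.
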