Features (pLannotate 1.2.2; 10 found; start..end, strand, type, name):
      1..22      +  misc_feature   BioBrick prefix: BioBrick prefix for parts that do not start with "ATG"
     29..57      +  promoter       J23119 promoter (fragment): bacterial promoter (Registry of Standard Biological Parts BBa J23119)
     84..758     +  CDS            mRFP1-Q66C: mRFP1-Q66C is a basic (constitutively fluorescent) red fluorescent protein published in 2006, derived from Discosoma sp.. It is reported to be a very rapidly-maturing monomer.
    790..810     +  misc_feature   BioBrick suffix: universal suffix for all parts
    811..868     +  terminator     his operon terminator: This putative transcriptin terminator from the E. coli his operon has a 2-bp deletion introduced during synthesis. Its efficiency has not been determined.
   1063..1651    -  rep_origin     ori: high-copy-number ColE1/pMB1/pBR322/pUC origin of replication
   1834..1928    -  terminator     lambda t0 terminator: transcription terminator from phage lambda
   1952..2608    -  CDS            cat: CAT_ECOLX - Experimental evidence at protein level: Swiss-Prot protein existence level 1. This enzyme is an effector of chloramphenicol resistance in bacteria. From Escherichia coli. This protein is used as a marker in many commonly used cloning vectors, such as pACYC184.
   2609..2706    -  promoter       cat promoter: promoter of the E. coli cat gene encoding chloramphenicol acetyltransferase
   2792..2835    -  terminator     bacterial terminator: putative bacterial transcription terminator
>Addgene plasmid #160444 | pSB1C3-J23110-B0034-mRFP1_Orange | addgene full sequence | sequence record 373025 | Addgene NGS Result
GAATTCGCGGCCGCTTCTAGAGTTTACGGCTAGCTCAGTCCTAGGTACAATGCTAGCTACTAGAGAAAGA
GGAGAAATACTAGATGGCTTCCTCCGAAGACGTTATCAAAGAGTTCATGCGTTTCAAAGTTCGTATGGAA
GGTTCCGTTAACGGTCACGAGTTCGAAATCGAAGGTGAAGGTGAAGGTCGTCCGTACGAAGGTACCCAGA
CCGCTAAACTGAAAGTTACCAAAGGTGGTCCGCTGCCGTTCGCTTGGGACATCCTGTCCCCGCAGTTCTG
CTACGGTTCCAAAGCTTACGTTAAACACCCGGCTGACATCCCGGACTACCTGAAACTGTCCTTCCCGGAA
GGTTTCAAATGGGAACGTGTTATGAACTTCGAAGACGGTGGTGTTGTTACCGTTACCCAGGACTCCTCCC
TGCAAGACGGTGAGTTCATCTACAAAGTTAAACTGCGTGGTACCAACTTCCCGTCCGACGGTCCGGTTAT
GCAGAAAAAAACCATGGGTTGGGAAGCTTCCACCGAACGTATGTACCCGGAAGACGGTGCTCTGAAAGGT
GAAATCAAAATGCGTCTGAAACTGAAAGACGGTGGTCACTACGACGCTGAAGTTAAAACCACCTACATGG
CTAAAAAACCGGTTCAGCTGCCGGGTGCTTACAAAACCGACATCAAACTGGACATCACCTCCCACAACGA
AGACTACACCATCGTTGAACAGTACGAACGTGCTGAAGGTCGTCACTCCACCGGTGCTTAATAACGCTGA
TAGTGCTAGTGTAGATCGCTACTAGTAGCGGCCGCTGCAGTCCGGCAAAAAAGGGCAAGGTGTCACCACC
CTGCCCTTTTTCTTTAAAACCGAAAAGATTACTTCGCGTTATGCAGGCTTCCTCGCTCACTGACTCGCTG
CGCTCGGTCGTTCGGCTGCGGCGAGCGGTATCAGCTCACTCAAAGGCGGTAATACGGTTATCCACAGAAT
CAGGGGATAACGCAGGAAAGAACATGTGAGCAAAAGGCCAGCAAAAGGCCAGGAACCGTAAAAAGGCCGC
GTTGCTGGCGTTTTTCCACAGGCTCCGCCCCCCTGACGAGCATCACAAAAATCGACGCTCAAGTCAGAGG
TGGCGAAACCCGACAGGACTATAAAGATACCAGGCGTTTCCCCCTGGAAGCTCCCTCGTGCGCTCTCCTG
TTCCGACCCTGCCGCTTACCGGATACCTGTCCGCCTTTCTCCCTTCGGGAAGCGTGGCGCTTTCTCATAG
CTCACGCTGTAGGTATCTCAGTTCGGTGTAGGTCGTTCGCTCCAAGCTGGGCTGTGTGCACGAACCCCCC
GTTCAGCCCGACCGCTGCGCCTTATCCGGTAACTATCGTCTTGAGTCCAACCCGGTAAGACACGACTTAT
CGCCACTGGCAGCAGCCACTGGTAACAGGATTAGCAGAGCGAGGTATGTAGGCGGTGCTACAGAGTTCTT
GAAGTGGTGGCCTAACTACGGCTACACTAGAAGAACAGTATTTGGTATCTGCGCTCTGCTGAAGCCAGTT
ACCTTCGGAAAAAGAGTTGGTAGCTCTTGATCCGGCAAACAAACCACCGCTGGTAGCGGTGGTTTTTTTG
TTTGCAAGCAGCAGATTACGCGCAGAAAAAAAGGATCTCAAGAAGATCCTTTGATCTTTTCTACGGGGTC
TGACGCTCAGTGGAACGAAAACTCACGTTAAGGGATTTTGGTCATGAGATTATCAAAAAGGATCTTCACC
TAGATCCTTTTAAATTAAAAATGAAGTTTTAAATCAATCTAAAGTATATATGAGTAAACTTGGTCTGACA
GCTCGAGGCTTGGATTCTCACCAATAAAAAACGCCCGGCGGCAACCGAGCGTTCTGAACAAATCCAGATG
GAGTTCTGAGGTCATTACTGGATCTATCAACAGGAGTCCAAGCGAGCTCGATATCAAATTACGCCCCGCC
CTGCCACTCATCGCAGTACTGTTGTAATTCATTAAGCATTCTGCCGACATGGAAGCCATCACAAACGGCA
TGATGAACCTGAATCGCCAGCGGCATCAGCACCTTGTCGCCTTGCGTATAATATTTGCCCATGGTGAAAA
CGGGGGCGAAGAAGTTGTCCATATTGGCCACGTTTAAATCAAAACTGGTGAAACTCACCCAGGGATTGGC
TGAGACGAAAAACATATTCTCAATAAACCCTTTAGGGAAATAGGCCAGGTTTTCACCGTAACACGCCACA
TCTTGCGAATATATGTGTAGAAACTGCCGGAAATCGTCGTGGTATTCACTCCAGAGCGATGAAAACGTTT
CAGTTTGCTCATGGAAAACGGTGTAACAAGGGTGAACACTATCCCATATCACCAGCTCACCGTCTTTCAT
TGCCATACGAAATTCCGGATGAGCATTCATCAGGCGGGCAAGAATGTGAATAAAGGCCGGATAAAACTTG
TGCTTATTTTTCTTTACGGTCTTTAAAAAGGCCGTAATATCCAGCTGAACGGTCTGGTTATAGGTACATT
GAGCAACTGACTGAAATGCCTCAAAATGTTCTTTACGATGCCATTGGGATATATCAACGGTGGTATATCC
AGTGATTTTTTTCTCCATTTTAGCTTCCTTAGCTCCTGAAAATCTCGATAACTCAAAAAATACGCCCGGT
AGTGATCTTATTTCATTATGGTGAAAGTTGGAACCTCTTACGTGCCCGATCAACTCGAGTGCCACCTGAC
GTCTAAGAAACCATTATTATCATGACATTAACCTATAAAAATAGGCGTATCACGAGGCAGAATTTCAGAT
AAAAAAAATCCTTAGCTTTCGCTAAGGATGATTTCTG
