>Addgene plasmid #160444 | pSB1C3-J23110-B0034-mRFP1_Orange | depositor partial sequence | sequence record 313055 | BioBrick bacteria-codon-optimized mRFP1_Orange downstream of J23110 constitutive promoter and B0034 RBS
GAATTCGCGGCCGCTTCTAGAGTTTACGGCTAGCTCAGTCCTAGGTACAATGCTAGCTACTAGAGAAAGA
GGAGAAATACTAGATGGCTTCCTCCGAAGACGTTATCAAAGAGTTCATGCGTTTCAAAGTTCGTATGGAA
GGTTCCGTTAACGGTCACGAGTTCGAAATCGAAGGTGAAGGTGAAGGTCGTCCGTACGAAGGTACCCAGA
CCGCTAAACTGAAAGTTACCAAAGGTGGTCCGCTGCCGTTCGCTTGGGACATCCTGTCCCCGCAGTTCTG
CTACGGTTCCAAAGCTTACGTTAAACACCCGGCTGACATCCCGGACTACCTGAAACTGTCCTTCCCGGAA
GGTTTCAAATGGGAACGTGTTATGAACTTCGAAGACGGTGGTGTTGTTACCGTTACCCAGGACTCCTCCC
TGCAAGACGGTGAGTTCATCTACAAAGTTAAACTGCGTGGTACCAACTTCCCGTCCGACGGTCCGGTTAT
GCAGAAAAAAACCATGGGTTGGGAAGCTTCCACCGAACGTATGTACCCGGAAGACGGTGCTCTGAAAGGT
GAAATCAAAATGCGTCTGAAACTGAAAGACGGTGGTCACTACGACGCTGAAGTTAAAACCACCTACATGG
CTAAAAAACCGGTTCAGCTGCCGGGTGCTTACAAAACCGACATCAAACTGGACATCACCTCCCACAACGA
AGACTACACCATCGTTGAACAGTACGAACGTGCTGAAGGTCGTCACTCCACCGGTGCTTAATAACGCTGA
TAGTGCTAGTGTAGATCGCTACTAGTAGCGGCCGCTGCAG
